>Addgene plasmid #131988 | pDONR221_SLC22A23 | addgene full sequence | sequence record 260407 | Addgene NGS Result
CTTTCCTGCGTTATCCCCTGATTCTGTGGATAACCGTATTACCGCCTTTGAGTGAGCTGATACCGCTCGC
CGCAGCCGAACGACCGAGCGCAGCGAGTCAGTGAGCGAGGAAGCGGAAGAGCGCCCAATACGCAAACCGC
CTCTCCCCGCGCGTTGGCCGATTCATTAATGCAGCTGGCACGACAGGTTTCCCGACTGGAAAGCGGGCAG
TGAGCGCAACGCAATTAATACGCGTACCGCTAGCCAGGAAGAGTTTGTAGAAACGCAAAAAGGCCATCCG
TCAGGATGGCCTTCTGCTTAGTTTGATGCCTGGCAGTTTATGGCGGGCGTCCTGCCCGCCACCCTCCGGG
CCGTTGCTTCACAACGTTCAAATCCGCTCCCGGCGGATTTGTCCTACTCAGGAGAGCGTTCACCGACAAA
CAACAGATAAAACGAAAGGCCCAGTCTTCCGACTGAGCCTTTCGTTTTATTTGATGCCTGGCAGTTCCCT
ACTCTCGCGTTAACGCTAGCATGGATGTTTTCCCAGTCACGACGTTGTAAAACGACGGCCAGTCTTAAGC
TCGGGCCCCAAATAATGATTTTATTTTGACTGATAGTGACCTGTTCGTTGCAACACATTGATGAGCAATG
CTTTTTTATAATGCCAACTTTGTACAAAAAAGCAGGCTCCACCATGGCCATCGATCGGAGAAGGGAGGCA
GCAGGAGGAGGACCAGGCCGCCAGCCTGCACCAGCAGAGGAGAACGGATCTCTGCCACCTGGCGACGCCG
CCGCCAGCGCCCCACTGGGAGGAAGGGCAGGCCCAGGAGGAGGAGCCGAGATCCAGCCACTGCCACCACT
GCACCCTGGAGGAGGCCCCCACCCTTCTTGCTGTAGCGCCGCAGCAGCACCTTCCCTGCTGCTGCTGGAC
TACGATGGCTCTGTGCTGCCATTCCTGGGAGGACTGGGAGGAGGATATCAGAAGACACTGGTGCTGCTGA
CCTGGATCCCCGCCCTGTTCATCGGCTTTAGCCAGTTCTCTGACAGCTTCCTGCTGGATCAGCCTAACTT
TTGGTGCAGGGGAGCAGGCAAGGGAACCGAGCTGGCAGGAGTGACCACAACCGGAAGGGGAGGCGATATG
GGCAATTGGACAAGCCTGCCAACAACCCCCTTCGCCACCGCACCATGGGAGGCAGCAGGAAACCGCTCCA
ATAGCTCCGGAGCAGACGGAGGCGATACCCCTCCACTGCCAAGCCCACCTGACAAGGGCGATAACGCCTC
CAATTGCGACTGTAGAGCCTGGGATTACGGCATCAGGGCCGGCCTGGTGCAGAACGTGGTGTCTAAGTGG
GACCTGGTGTGCGATAATGCCTGGAAGGTGCACATCGCCAAGTTCAGCCTGCTGGTGGGCCTGATCTTTG
GCTATCTGATCACAGGCTGTATCGCAGACTGGGTGGGCCGCCGGCCTGTGCTGCTGTTTTCTATCATCTT
CATCCTGATCTTTGGCCTGACCGTGGCCCTGAGCGTGAACGTGACAATGTTCTCCACCCTGAGATTCTTT
GAGGGCTTTTGCCTGGCCGGCATCATCCTGACACTGTACGCACTGAGGATCGAGCTGTGCCCACCAGGCA
AGCGGTTCATGATCACCATGGTGGCATCCTTCGTGGCAATGGCAGGACAGTTTCTGATGCCAGGACTGGC
CGCCCTGTGCAGGGATTGGCAGGTGCTGCAGGCCCTGATCATCTGTCCATTCCTGCTGATGCTGCTGTAT
TGGAGCATCTTTCCCGAGTCCCTGCGGTGGCTGATGGCCACACAGCAGTTCGAGAGCGCCAAGAGACTGA
TCCTGCACTTTACCCAGAAGAACAGGATGAATCCCGAGGGCGACATCAAGGGCGTGATCCCTGAGCTGGA
GAAGGAGCTGTCCAGAAGGCCAAAGAAGGTGTGCATCGTGAAGGTGGTGGGCACAAGAAACCTGTGGAAG
AATATCGTGGTGCTGTGCGTGAACTCCCTGACCGGCTACGGCATCCACCACTGTTTCGCCAGGTCTATGA
TGGGCCACGAGGTGAAGGTGCCCCTGCTGGAGAACTTCTACGCCGATTACTATACAACCGCCTCTATCGC
CCTGGTGAGCTGCCTGGCCATGTGCGTGGTGGTGAGATTCCTGGGCCGGAGAGGAGGACTGCTGCTGTTT
ATGATCCTGACCGCCCTGGCAAGCCTGCTGCAGCTGGGACTGCTGAATCTGATCGGCAAGTACTCCCAGC
ACCCTGACTCTGGCATGTCCGACTCTGTGAAGGATAAGTTCTCCATCGCCTTTTCTATCGTGGGAATGTT
CGCATCCCACGCAGTGGGAAGCCTGTCCGTGTTCTTTTGCGCCGAGATCACACCTACCGTGATCAGATGT
GGAGGACTGGGACTGGTGCTGGCATCTGCCGGATTTGGCATGCTGACAGCCCCAATCATCGAGCTGCACA
ACCAGAAGGGCTATTTCCTGCACCACATCATCTTTGCCTGCTGTACCCTGATCTGCATCATCTGTATCCT
GCTGCTGCCTGAGTCTAGAGATCAGAATCTGCCAGAGAACATCAGCAATGGCGAGCACTACACAAGGCAG
CCTCTGCTGCCACACAAGAAGGGAGAGCAGCCACTGCTGCTGACCAACGCCGAGCTGAAGGACTATTCCG
GACTGCACGATGCAGCAGCAGCAGGCGACACACTGCCTGAGGGCGCCACCGCCAATGGCATGAAGGCCAT
GGACCCAGCTTTCTTGTACAAAGTTGGCATTATAAGAAAGCATTGCTTATCAATTTGTTGCAACGAACAG
GTCACTATCAGTCAAAATAAAATCATTATTTGCCATCCAGCTGATATCCCCTATAGTGAGTCGTATTACA
TGGTCATAGCTGTTTCCTGGCAGCTCTGGCCCGTGTCTCAAAATCTCTGATGTTACATTGCACAAGATAA
AAATATATCATCATGAACAATAAAACTGTCTGCTTACATAAACAGTAATACAAGGGGTGTTATGAGCCAT
ATTCAACGGGAAACGTCGAGGCCGCGATTAAATTCCAACATGGATGCTGATTTATATGGGTATAAATGGG
CTCGCGATAATGTCGGGCAATCAGGTGCGACAATCTATCGCTTGTATGGGAAGCCCGATGCGCCAGAGTT
GTTTCTGAAACATGGCAAAGGTAGCGTTGCCAATGATGTTACAGATGAGATGGTCAGACTAAACTGGCTG
ACGGAATTTATGCCTCTTCCGACCATCAAGCATTTTATCCGTACTCCTGATGATGCATGGTTACTCACCA
CTGCGATCCCCGGAAAAACAGCATTCCAGGTATTAGAAGAATATCCTGATTCAGGTGAAAATATTGTTGA
TGCGCTGGCAGTGTTCCTGCGCCGGTTGCATTCGATTCCTGTTTGTAATTGTCCTTTTAACAGCGATCGC
GTATTTCGTCTCGCTCAGGCGCAATCACGAATGAATAACGGTTTGGTTGATGCGAGTGATTTTGATGACG
AGCGTAATGGCTGGCCTGTTGAACAAGTCTGGAAAGAAATGCATAAACTTTTGCCATTCTCACCGGATTC
AGTCGTCACTCATGGTGATTTCTCACTTGATAACCTTATTTTTGACGAGGGGAAATTAATAGGTTGTATT
GATGTTGGACGAGTCGGAATCGCAGACCGATACCAGGATCTTGCCATCCTATGGAACTGCCTCGGTGAGT
TTTCTCCTTCATTACAGAAACGGCTTTTTCAAAAATATGGTATTGATAATCCTGATATGAATAAATTGCA
GTTTCATTTGATGCTCGATGAGTTTTTCTAATCAGAATTGGTTAATTGGTTGTAACACTGGCAGAGCATT
ACGCTGACTTGACGGGACGGCGCAAGCTCATGACCAAAATCCCTTAACGTGAGTTACGCGTCGTTCCACT
GAGCGTCAGACCCCGTAGAAAAGATCAAAGGATCTTCTTGAGATCCTTTTTTTCTGCGCGTAATCTGCTG
CTTGCAAACAAAAAAACCACCGCTACCAGCGGTGGTTTGTTTGCCGGATCAAGAGCTACCAACTCTTTTT
CCGAAGGTAACTGGCTTCAGCAGAGCGCAGATACCAAATACTGTTCTTCTAGTGTAGCCGTAGTTAGGCC
ACCACTTCAAGAACTCTGTAGCACCGCCTACATACCTCGCTCTGCTAATCCTGTTACCAGTGGCTGCTGC
CAGTGGCGATAAGTCGTGTCTTACCGGGTTGGACTCAAGACGATAGTTACCGGATAAGGCGCAGCGGTCG
GGCTGAACGGGGGGTTCGTGCACACAGCCCAGCTTGGAGCGAACGACCTACACCGAACTGAGATACCTAC
AGCGTGAGCTATGAGAAAGCGCCACGCTTCCCGAAGGGAGAAAGGCGGACAGGTATCCGGTAAGCGGCAG
GGTCGGAACAGGAGAGCGCACGAGGGAGCTTCCAGGGGGAAACGCCTGGTATCTTTATAGTCCTGTCGGG
TTTCGCCACCTCTGACTTGAGCGTCGATTTTTGTGATGCTCGTCAGGGGGGCGGAGCCTATGGAAAAACG
CCAGCAACGCGGCCTTTTTACGGTTCCTGGCCTTTTGCTGGCCTTTTGCTCACATGTT
Features (pLannotate 1.2.2; 10 found; start..end, strand, type, name):
    121..213     +  CDS            lacI (fragment): lac repressor; lacI; The lac repressor binds to the lac operator to inhibit transcription in E. coli. This inhibition can be relieved by adding lactose or isopropyl-β-D-thiogalactopyranoside (IPTG).
    268..295     -  terminator     rrnB T2 terminator: transcription terminator T2 from the E. coli rrnB gene
    427..470     +  terminator     rrnB T1 terminator: Escherichia coli rrnB; transcription terminator T1 from the E. coli rrnB gene
    517..553     -  CDS            lacZα (fragment): LacZα fragment of β-galactosidase; lacZ fragment
    569..668     +  protein_bind   attL1: mutant version of attL; recombination site for the Gateway® LR reaction LR Clonase™
    674..2731    +  CDS            SLC22A23: S22AN_HUMAN - Also known as C6orf85. Experimental evidence at protein level: Swiss-Prot protein existence level 1. From Homo sapiens (Human).
   2733..2832    -  protein_bind   attL2: mutant version of attL; recombination site for the Gateway® LR reaction LR Clonase™
   2850..2868    -  promoter       T7 promoter: promoter for bacteriophage T7 RNA polymerase
   3002..3811    +  CDS            KanR: aminoglycoside phosphotransferase; aph(3')-Ia; confers resistance to kanamycin in bacteria or G418 (Geneticin®) in eukaryotes
   3958..4546    +  rep_origin     ori: high-copy-number ColE1/pMB1/pBR322/pUC origin of replication
