[The description below was written by a language model from this plasmid's Addgene catalogue record and pLannotate feature annotations shown in this document.]
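Description:
pDONR221_SLC22A23 is a Gateway entry clone built on the pDONR221 backbone, carrying a codon-optimized open reading frame for human SLC22A23 (also known as C6orf85 or FLJ22174), a member of the solute carrier 22 family. The sequenced plasmid is about 4.6 kb. It is maintained in E. coli through a high-copy ColE1/pUC-type origin of replication and selected with kanamycin through an aminoglycoside phosphotransferase (KanR) cassette.

The 2,058 bp SLC22A23 coding sequence sits between attL1 and attL2, the recombination sites produced when an ORF has been captured into a donor vector. These sites allow directional, in-frame transfer of the ORF into any attR-containing destination vector by an LR Clonase reaction. Upstream of attL1, the rrnB T1 and T2 transcription terminators insulate the insert from read-through transcription originating in the backbone, which helps limit unintended expression in bacteria. A T7 promoter lies just beyond attL2 on the opposite strand, pointing back toward the insert. The short lacI and lacZα fragments annotated in the table are backbone remnants rather than functional genes. M13 forward and reverse primer sites flank the cassette for sequence verification.

Although the catalogue classifies the plasmid as a mammalian expression vector, the annotated features include no eukaryotic promoter, polyadenylation signal, epitope tag or reporter, so the plasmid serves as a shuttle intermediate rather than an expression construct in its own right. It belongs to a consortium-generated collection of SLC transporter clones. Its stated purpose is to supply the optimized ORF for subcloning into custom expression vectors, for example to study this transporter in mammalian cells.
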