Addgene plasmid #131988: pDONR221_SLC22A23
Purpose: Gateway entry clone with codon-optimized ORF sequence for subcloning into custom expression vectors
Depositing lab: RESOLUTE Consortium & Giulio Superti-Furga. Depositing organization: CeMM Research Center for Molecular Medicine. Publication: The RESOLUTE consortium: unlocking SLC transporters for drug discovery. Superti-Furga G, Lackner D, Wiedmer T, Ingles-Prieto A, Barbosa B, Girardi E, Goldmann U, Gurtl B, Klavins K, Klimek C, Lindinger S, Lineiro-Retes E, Muller AC, Onstein S, Redinger G, Reil D, Sedlyarov V, Wolf G, Crawford M, Everley R, ... Steppan CM. Nat Rev Drug Discov. 2020 Jul;19(7):429-430. doi: 10.1038/d41573-020-00056-6. PubMed 32265506.
Backbone
  Vector backbone: pDONR221
  Backbone manufacturer: Thermo Fisher Scientific
  Backbone size w/o insert (bp): 2550
  Vector type: Mammalian Expression
Growth in bacteria
  Bacterial resistance: Kanamycin, 50 μg/mL
  Growth temperature: 37°C
  Growth strain: Stbl3
  Copy number: High Copy
Gene/Insert
  Gene/Insert name: SLC22A23 (alt name: FLJ22174, C6orf85)
  Species: H. sapiens (human)
  Insert size (bp): 2058
  Entrez Gene: SLC22A23 (a.k.a. C6orf85)
  Cloning method: Gateway Cloning
  Sequencing primers: 5′ M13-fwd; 3′ M13-rev
Terms and licenses: Academic/Nonprofit Terms; Industry Terms
Depositor comments: For more information on the full Resolute plasmid collection, please see www.addgene.org/depositor-collections/re-solute/. Please provide your feedback on this plasmid to the RESOLUTE consortium by filling out their RESOLUTE repository feedback form: https://forms.office.com/Pages/ResponsePage.aspx?id=0e05yklzmkS7rjFGQL4N7z4feCLQvEJAmVcOCM_u885UN1JJRko0Ukg4TVQwNTZLOUxPQVJWT1NHUCQlQCN0PWcu
How to cite: pDONR221_SLC22A23 was a gift from RESOLUTE Consortium & Giulio Superti-Furga (Addgene plasmid # 131988 ; http://n2t.net/addgene:131988 ; RRID:Addgene_131988)
