>Addgene plasmid #131988 | pDONR221_SLC22A23 | depositor partial sequence | sequence record 253376 | Codon-optimized ORF of SLC22A23
ATGGCCATCGATCGGAGAAGGGAGGCAGCAGGAGGAGGACCAGGCCGCCAGCCTGCACCAGCAGAGGAGA
ACGGATCTCTGCCACCTGGCGACGCCGCCGCCAGCGCCCCACTGGGAGGAAGGGCAGGCCCAGGAGGAGG
AGCCGAGATCCAGCCACTGCCACCACTGCACCCTGGAGGAGGCCCCCACCCTTCTTGCTGTAGCGCCGCA
GCAGCACCTTCCCTGCTGCTGCTGGACTACGATGGCTCTGTGCTGCCATTCCTGGGAGGACTGGGAGGAG
GATATCAGAAGACACTGGTGCTGCTGACCTGGATCCCCGCCCTGTTCATCGGCTTTAGCCAGTTCTCTGA
CAGCTTCCTGCTGGATCAGCCTAACTTTTGGTGCAGGGGAGCAGGCAAGGGAACCGAGCTGGCAGGAGTG
ACCACAACCGGAAGGGGAGGCGATATGGGCAATTGGACAAGCCTGCCAACAACCCCCTTCGCCACCGCAC
CATGGGAGGCAGCAGGAAACCGCTCCAATAGCTCCGGAGCAGACGGAGGCGATACCCCTCCACTGCCAAG
CCCACCTGACAAGGGCGATAACGCCTCCAATTGCGACTGTAGAGCCTGGGATTACGGCATCAGGGCCGGC
CTGGTGCAGAACGTGGTGTCTAAGTGGGACCTGGTGTGCGATAATGCCTGGAAGGTGCACATCGCCAAGT
TCAGCCTGCTGGTGGGCCTGATCTTTGGCTATCTGATCACAGGCTGTATCGCAGACTGGGTGGGCCGCCG
GCCTGTGCTGCTGTTTTCTATCATCTTCATCCTGATCTTTGGCCTGACCGTGGCCCTGAGCGTGAACGTG
ACAATGTTCTCCACCCTGAGATTCTTTGAGGGCTTTTGCCTGGCCGGCATCATCCTGACACTGTACGCAC
TGAGGATCGAGCTGTGCCCACCAGGCAAGCGGTTCATGATCACCATGGTGGCATCCTTCGTGGCAATGGC
AGGACAGTTTCTGATGCCAGGACTGGCCGCCCTGTGCAGGGATTGGCAGGTGCTGCAGGCCCTGATCATC
TGTCCATTCCTGCTGATGCTGCTGTATTGGAGCATCTTTCCCGAGTCCCTGCGGTGGCTGATGGCCACAC
AGCAGTTCGAGAGCGCCAAGAGACTGATCCTGCACTTTACCCAGAAGAACAGGATGAATCCCGAGGGCGA
CATCAAGGGCGTGATCCCTGAGCTGGAGAAGGAGCTGTCCAGAAGGCCAAAGAAGGTGTGCATCGTGAAG
GTGGTGGGCACAAGAAACCTGTGGAAGAATATCGTGGTGCTGTGCGTGAACTCCCTGACCGGCTACGGCA
TCCACCACTGTTTCGCCAGGTCTATGATGGGCCACGAGGTGAAGGTGCCCCTGCTGGAGAACTTCTACGC
CGATTACTATACAACCGCCTCTATCGCCCTGGTGAGCTGCCTGGCCATGTGCGTGGTGGTGAGATTCCTG
GGCCGGAGAGGAGGACTGCTGCTGTTTATGATCCTGACCGCCCTGGCAAGCCTGCTGCAGCTGGGACTGC
TGAATCTGATCGGCAAGTACTCCCAGCACCCTGACTCTGGCATGTCCGACTCTGTGAAGGATAAGTTCTC
CATCGCCTTTTCTATCGTGGGAATGTTCGCATCCCACGCAGTGGGAAGCCTGTCCGTGTTCTTTTGCGCC
GAGATCACACCTACCGTGATCAGATGTGGAGGACTGGGACTGGTGCTGGCATCTGCCGGATTTGGCATGC
TGACAGCCCCAATCATCGAGCTGCACAACCAGAAGGGCTATTTCCTGCACCACATCATCTTTGCCTGCTG
TACCCTGATCTGCATCATCTGTATCCTGCTGCTGCCTGAGTCTAGAGATCAGAATCTGCCAGAGAACATC
AGCAATGGCGAGCACTACACAAGGCAGCCTCTGCTGCCACACAAGAAGGGAGAGCAGCCACTGCTGCTGA
CCAACGCCGAGCTGAAGGACTATTCCGGACTGCACGATGCAGCAGCAGCAGGCGACACACTGCCTGAGGG
CGCCACCGCCAATGGCATGAAGGCCATG
